>Addgene plasmid #244106 | pNoRBP.iGlucoSnFR2.mRuby3 | addgene full sequence | sequence record 486996 | Addgene NGS Result
GATCTCGATCCCGCGAAATTAATACGACTCACTATAGGGAGACCACAACGGTTTCCCTCTAGAAATAATT
TTGTTTAACTTTAAGAAGGAGATATACATATGAGATCTAAGCTGGAGATTTTCTCTTGGTGGGCTGGGGA
TGAAGGCCCTGCCCTGGAGGCACTCATCAGACTGTATAAACAGAAGTATCCTGGAGTAGAGGTGATAAAC
GCCACTGTCACCGGAGGTGCCGGTGTAAATGCTCGCGCTGTCCTTAAGACAAGGATGCTTGGTGGTGATC
CTCCTGATACATTTCAAGTTGCAGCAGGGATGGAGTTGATAGGCACATGGGTGGTGGCTAACAGAATGGA
GGATCTCAGCGCCTTGTTTCGACAAGAGGGTTGGCTTCAAGCCTTCCCCAAGGGCCTTATTGATCTGATT
AGTTATAAAGGTGGTATATGGAGTGTGCCCGTTAATATTCACAGGTCAAACGTAATGTGGTATTTGCCTG
CAAAGCTAAAAGAGTGGGGAGTTAACCCCCCACGGACTTGGGATGAGTTTCTTGCCACCTGTCAAACACT
TAAACAAAAGGGTCTGGAAGCTCCACTGGCTCTCGGGGAAAATTGGACACAACAACACCTCTGGGAGAGT
GTCGCCTTGGCTGTATTGGGGCCTGATGATTGGAATAATCTGTGGAATGGGAAGCTGAAGTTCACAGACC
CTAAAGCAGTTAGGGCATGGGAAGTCTTTGGCCGCGTTTTGGACTGTGCCAACAAGGATGCAGCAGGCTT
GTCTTGGCAGCAAGCTGTCGATCGGGTAGTACAGGGGAAAGCCGCTTTTAACGTAATGGGCGACTGGGCA
GCAGGATATATGACTACCACTCTCAAGTTGAAGCCTGGTACAGATTTCGCATGGGCACCAAGTCCCGGGA
CACAGGGCGTCTTTATGATGGTTTCCGACTCTTTCGGACTTCCCAAAGGAGCCAAAAATCGACAAAACGC
TATCAACTGGCTTCGATTGGTCGGCTCTAAAGAAGGTCAAGATACATTCAACCCACTGAAAGGGTCCATC
GCTGCTCGGCTCGATAGCGACCCAAGCAAGTATCCGTGTAACGTCTATATCACCGCCGACAAGCAGAAGA
ACGGCATCAAGGCGAACTTCAAGATCCGCCACAACGTGGAGGACGGCAGCGTGCAGCTCGCCGACCACTA
CCAGCAGAACACCCCCATCGGCGACGGCCCCGTGCTGCTGCCCGACAACCACTACCTGGTGACCCAGTCC
GTGCTGAGCAAAGACCCCAACGAGAAGCGCGATCACATGGTCCTGCTGGAGTTCGTGACCGCCGCCGGGA
TCACTCTCGGCATGGACGAGCTGTACAAGGGCGGTACCGGAGGGAGCATGAGCAAGGGCGAGGAGCTGTT
CACCGGGGTGGTGCCCATCCTGGTCGAGCTGGACGGCGACGTAAACGGCCACAAGTTCAGCGTGCGCGGC
GAGGGCGAGGGCGATGCCACCAACGGCAAGCTGACCCTGAAGTTCATCTGCACCACCGGCAAGCTGCCCG
TGCCCTGGCCCACCCTCGTGACCACCCTGACCTACGGCGTGCAGTGCTTCAGCCGCTACCCCGACCACAT
GAAGCAGCACGACTTCTTCAAGTCCGCCATGCCCGAAGGCTACGTCCAGGAGCGCACCATCAGCTTCAAG
GACGACGGCACCTACAAGACCCGCGCCGAGGTGAAGTTCGAGGGCGACACCCTGGTGAACCGCATCGAGC
TGAAGGGCATCGACTTCAAGGAGGACGGCAACATCCTGGGGCACAAGCTGGAGTACAACTTTAACAACCC
CAACGCATACGGACAGAGTGCAATGCGAGATTGGCGGAGTAATCGCATCGTTGGCTCCCTGGTAGCAGGA
GCAGTGGCCCCTGAAAGCTCCATGTCACAATTCGGAACAGTAATGGAAATTTTCCTGCAAACACGCAACC
CACAAGCAGCAGCAAATGCAGCACAAGCTATTGCTGACCAAGTTGGCCTGGGTCGCCTTGGTCAGCTGCA
GTCTACCGGCTCCGGAAATGCTGTGGGCCAGGACACGCAGGAGCGTATGGTGTCTAAGGGCGAAGAGCTG
ATCAAGGAAAATATGCGTATGAAGGTGGTCATGGAAGGTTCGGTCAACGGCCACCAATTCAAATGCACAG
GTGAAGGAGAAGGCAGGCCGTACGAGGGAGTGCAAACCATGAGGATCAAAGTCATCGAGGGAGGACCCCT
GCCATTTGCCTTTGACATTCTTGCCACGTCGTTCATGTATGGCAGCCGTACTTTTATCAAGTACCCGGCA
GACATTCCTGATTTCTTTAAACAGTCCTTTCCTGAGGGTTTTACTTGGGAAAGAGTTACGAGATACGAAG
ATGGTGGAGTCGTCACCGTCACGCAGGACACCAGCCTTGAGGATGGCGAACTCGTTTACAACGTCAAAGT
CAGAGGGGTAAACTTTCCCTCCAATGGTCCCGTGATGCAGAAGAAGACCAAGGGTTGGGAGCCTAATACA
GAGATGATGTATCCAGCAGATGGTGGTCTGAGGGGATACACTGATATTGCACTGAAAGTTGATGGTGGTG
GCCATCTGCATTGCAATTTCGTAACAACTTACAGGTCAAAAAAGACCGTCGGGAACATCAAGATGCCCGG
TGTCCATGCCGTTGATCACCGCCTGGAAAGGATAGAGGAAAGTGACAATGAAACGTACGTAGTACAACGC
GAAGTCGCAGTTGCCAAGTACTCCAATCTTGGTGGTGGTATGGATGAACTTTATAAGTCCCATCACCATC
ACCACCATTAAGAATTCGAAGCTTGATCCGGCTGCTAACAAAGCCCGAAAGGAAGCTGAGTTGGCTGCTG
CCACCGCTGAGCAATAACTAGCATAACCCCTTGGGGCCTCTAAACGGGTCTTGAGGGGTTTTTTGCTGAA
AGGAGGAACTATATCCGGATCTGGCGTAATAGCGAAGAGGCCCGCACCGATCGCCCTTCCCAACAGTTGC
GCAGCCTGAATGGCGAATGGG
[124 nt withheld, positions 3032-3155]
C
[91 nt withheld, positions 3157-3247]
A
[49 nt withheld, positions 3249-3297]
CCTTTGACGTTGGAGTCCACGTTCTTT
[37 nt withheld, positions 3325-3361]
ACCCTATCTCGGTCTATTCTTTTGATTTATAAGGGATTTTGCCGATTTCGGCCTATTGGTTAAAAAATGA
GCTGATTTAACAAAAATTTAACGCGAATTTTAACAAAATATTAACGCTTACAATTTAGGTGGCACTTTTC
GGGGAAATGTGCGCGGAACCCCTATTTGTTTATTTTTCTAAATACATTCAAATATGTATCCGCTCATGAG
ACAATAACCCTGATAAATGCTTCAATAATATTGAAAAAGGAAGAGTATGAGTATTCAACATTTCCGTGTC
GCCCTTATTCCCTTTTTTGCGGCATTTTGCCTTCCTGTTTTTGCTCACCCAGAAACGCTGGTGAAAGTAA
AAGATGCTGAAGATCAGTTGGGTGCACGAGTGGGTTACATCGAACTGGATCTCAACAGCGGTAAGATCCT
TGAGAGTTTTCGCCCCGAAGAACGTTTTCCAATGATGAGCACTTTTAAAGTTCTGCTATGTGGCGCGGTA
TTATCCCGTATTGACGCCGGGCAAGAGCAACTCGGTCGCCGCATACACTATTCTCAGAATGACTTGGTTG
AGTACTCACCAGTCACAGAAAAGCATCTTACGGATGGCATGACAGTAAGAGAATTATGCAGTGCTGCCAT
AACCATGAGTGATAACACTGCGGCCAACTTACTTCTGACAACGATCGGAGGACCGAAGGAGCTAACCGCT
TTTTTGCACAACATGGGGGATCATGTAACTCGCCTTGATCGTTGGGAACCGGAGCTGAATGAAGCCATAC
CAAACGACGAGCGTGACACCACGATGCCTGTAGCAATGGCAACAACGTTGCGCAAACTATTAACTGGCGA
ACTACTTACTCTAGCTTCCCGGCAACAATTAATAGACTGGATGGAGGCGGATAAAGTTGCAGGACCACTT
CTGCGCTCGGCCCTTCCGGCTGGCTGGTTTATTGCTGATAAATCTGGAGCCGGTGAGCGTGGGTCTCGCG
GTATCATTGCAGCACTGGGGCCAGATGGTAAGCCCTCCCGTATCGTAGTTATCTACACGACGGGGAGTCA
GGCAACTATGGATGAACGAAATAGACAGATCGCTGAGATAGGTGCCTCACTGATTAAGCATTGGTAACTG
TCAGACCAAGTTTACTCATATATACTTTAGATTGATTTAAAACTTCATTTTTAATTTAAAAGGATCTAGG
TGAAGATCCTTTTTGATAATCTCATGACCAAAATCCCTTAACGTGAGTTTTCGTTCCACTGAGCGTCAGA
CCCCGTAGAAAAGATCAAAGGATCTTCTTGAGATCCTTTTTTTCTGCGCGTAATCTGCTGCTTGCAAACA
AAAAAACCACCGCTACCAGCGGTGGTTTGTTTGCCGGATCAAGAGCTACCAACTCTTTTTCCGAAGGTAA
CTGGCTTCAGCAGAGCGCAGATACCAAATACTGTTCTTCTAGTGTAGCCGTAGTTAGGCCACCACTTCAA
GAACTCTGTAGCACCGCCTACATACCTCGCTCTGCTAATCCTGTTACCAGTGGCTGCTGCCAGTGGCGAT
AAGTCGTGTCTTACCGGGTTGGACTCAAGACGATAGTTACCGGATAAGGCGCAGCGGTCGGGCTGAACGG
GGGGTTCGTGCACACAGCCCAGCTTGGAGCGAACGACCTACACCAAACTGAGATACCTACAGCGTGAGCT
ATGAGAAAGCGCCACGCTTCCCGAAGGGAGAAAGGCGGACAGGTATCCGGTAAGCGGCAGGGTCGGAACA
GGAGAGCGCACGAGGGAGCTTCCAGGGGGAAACGCCTGGTATCTTTATAGTCCTGTCGGGTTTCGCCACC
TCTGACTTGAGCGTCGATTTTTGTGATGCTCGTCAGGGGGGCGGAGCCTATGGAAAAACGCCAGCAACGC
GGCCTTTTTACGGTTCCTGGCCTTTTGCTGGCCTTTTGCTCACATGTTCTTTCCTGCGTTATCCCCTGAT
TCTGTGGATAACCGTATTACCGCCTTTGAGTGAGCTGATACCGCTCGCCGCAGCCGAACGACCGAGCGCA
GCGAGTCAGTGAGCGAGGAAGCGGAAGAGCGCCCAATACGCAAACCGCCTCTCCCCGCGCGTTGGCCGAT
TCATTAATGCAG
Features (pLannotate 1.2.2; 13 found; start..end, strand, type, name):
     20..38      +  promoter       T7 promoter: promoter for bacteriophage T7 RNA polymerase
     70..92      +  RBS            RBS: efficient ribosome binding site from bacteriophage T7 gene 10 (Olins and Rangwala, 1989)
   1090..1809    +  CDS            cEGFP: cEGFP is a basic (constitutively fluorescent) green fluorescent protein published in 2008, derived from Aequorea victoria.
   2050..2073    +  CDS            PDGFRβ TM domain (fragment): transmembrane domain from platelet derived growth factor receptor beta
   2077..2787    +  CDS            mRuby3: mRuby3 is a basic (constitutively fluorescent) red fluorescent protein published in 2016, derived from Entacmaea quadricolor. It has low acid sensitivity.
   2831..2880    +  CDS            SET1 (fragment): solubility-enhancement tag derived from T7 phage gene 10B
   2888..2935    +  terminator     T7 terminator: transcription terminator for bacteriophage T7 RNA polymerase
   2961..3027    +  CDS            lacZα (fragment): LacZα fragment of β-galactosidase; lacZ fragment
   3032..3460    +  rep_origin     f1 ori (sequence partly withheld): f1 bacteriophage origin of replication; arrow indicates direction of (+) strand synthesis
   3513..3617    +  promoter       AmpR promoter: bla
   3618..4478    +  CDS            AmpR: β-lactamase; bla; confers resistance to ampicillin, carbenicillin, and related antibiotics
   4649..5237    +  rep_origin     ori: high-copy-number ColE1/pMB1/pBR322/pUC origin of replication
   5420..5473    +  CDS            lacI (fragment): lac repressor; lacI; The lac repressor binds to the lac operator to inhibit transcription in E. coli. This inhibition can be relieved by adding lactose or isopropyl-β-D-thiogalactopyranoside (IPTG).
