[The description below was written by a language model from this plasmid's Addgene catalogue record and pLannotate feature annotations shown in this document.]
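Description:
pNoRBP.iGlucoSnFR2.mRuby3 is a bacterial expression plasmid built on the pRSET backbone for producing the green fluorescent glucose sensor iGlucoSnFR2 fused at its C terminus to the red fluorescent protein mRuby3. It is maintained in E. coli as a high-copy plasmid through a ColE1/pUC-type origin and selected with ampicillin via the β-lactamase gene and its native promoter. An f1 phage origin is also present, a standard pRSET element that permits single-stranded DNA production. Short lacZα and lacI fragments flagged by the annotation appear to be backbone remnants rather than functional genes.

Expression is driven by a T7 promoter followed by the efficient ribosome binding site from T7 gene 10, and transcription ends at a T7 terminator, so protein production requires a host that supplies T7 RNA polymerase. The open reading frame is only partly annotated. A GFP-derived segment (labelled cEGFP) sits well inside it, flanked by unannotated coding sequence that presumably corresponds to the glucose-binding scaffold, although the feature table does not identify it. The mRuby3 coding sequence lies downstream, preceded by a very short match to the PDGFRβ transmembrane domain that is too small to be a functional membrane anchor and most likely reflects linker sequence. The catalogue calls mRuby3 "inert", indicating a glucose-insensitive red signal that can serve as a reference for normalising the green sensor response. The meaning of "NoRBP" in the name is not explained in the record. The construct suits production of soluble sensor protein in bacteria for purification and in vitro characterisation of its glucose response.
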