Addgene plasmid #244106: pNoRBP.iGlucoSnFR2.mRuby3
Purpose: Bacterial expression of green glucose sensor with inert mRuby3
Depositing lab: Tim Brown & HHMI-JRC Tool Translation Team. Depositing organization: HHMI, Janelia Research Campus. Publication: iGlucoSnFR2: A genetically encoded fluorescent sensor for measuring intracellular or extracellular glucose in vivo in mouse brain. Marvin JS, Machler P, Meng C, Ates T, Patel RH, Adhikari R, Makurath MA, Ku Z, Feliciano D, Atasoy D, Cui G, Kleinfeld D, Brown TA. Sci Adv. 2025 Nov 14;11(46):eadz3889. doi: 10.1126/sciadv.adz3889. Epub 2025 Nov 12. PubMed 41223288.
Backbone
  Vector backbone: pRSET
  Vector type: Bacterial Expression
Growth in bacteria
  Bacterial resistance: Ampicillin, 100 μg/mL
  Growth temperature: 37°C
  Growth strain: DH5alpha
  Copy number: High Copy
Gene/Insert
  Gene/Insert name: iGlucoSnFR2.mRuby3
  Species: M. musculus (mouse), Synthetic
  Tag / fusion protein: mRuby3 (C terminal on insert)
  Cloning method: Restriction Enzyme; 5′ cloning site Unknown (unknown if destroyed)
Terms and licenses: Academic/Nonprofit Terms; Industry Terms: Not Available to Industry
How to cite: pNoRBP.iGlucoSnFR2.mRuby3 was a gift from Tim Brown & HHMI-JRC Tool Translation Team (Addgene plasmid # 244106 ; http://n2t.net/addgene:244106 ; RRID:Addgene_244106)
